>Addgene plasmid #32030 | pRSF-KpDcr1deltaNdeltaC | depositor full sequence | sequence record 36161 | pRSF-KpDcr1deltaNdeltaC sequence 4305 bps
CTTTAATAAGGAGATATACCATGGGCAGCAGCCATCATCATCATCATCACAGCAGCGGCCTGGTGCCGCG
CGGCAGCCATATGGCTAGCATGTCGGACTCAGAAGTCAATCAAGAAGCTAAGCCAGAGGTCAAGCCAGAA
GTCAAGCCTGAGACTCACATCAATTTAAAGGTGTCCGATGGATCTTCAGAGATCTTCTTCAAGATCAAAA
AGACCACTCCTTTAAGAAGGCTGATGGAAGCGTTCGCTAAAAGACAGGGTAAGGAAATGGACTCCTTAAG
ATTCTTGTACGACGGTATTAGAATCCAAGCTGATCAGACCCCTGAAGATTTGGACATGGAGGATAACGAT
ATTATTGAGGCTCACAGAGAACAGATTGGTGGATCCAAATATCCTGTGGTTTATGATGAAAATTTGGAAA
ATTTAGCATTTATGCATAAAAGTTTTCCAAATATGAATGCACATCTAAATGATGCTCAAAAGACTCAATT
ATCTAATGAAAGGTTAGAATTTTTGGGTGATAGTTGGCTAGGTGCTTTAGTTTCATATATTGTATACACC
AGATTTCCTTCTGCAAATGAAGGTATGCTTTCTCAAATGAAAGAATCAATAGTAAATAATAATAATCTAT
TTGATTGGAGTACAAAATTAAACTTCACCAAGAGATTACAAGGTAATATCGCTACACCTACTAGAGTGGT
CAAAGATAAAATGTCTAAACGTTATGCTGATTGTGTTGAAGCCTATATTGGTGCATTGGTTATTGATAGA
TTTGGCACTGAGTTTTTGGATATCAAGGAATGGTTAGAAGAACTATCAGAAAAAAAATTGGCCAAATCGA
GCCAAATGTAACTGCTGCGAAATTTGAACGCCAGCACATGGACTCGTCTACTAGCGCAGCTTAATTAACC
TAGGCTGCTGCCACCGCTGAGCAATAACTAGCATAACCCCTTGGGGCCTCTAAACGGGTCTTGAGGGGTT
TTTTGCTGAAACCTCAGGCATTTGAGAAGCACACGGTCACACTGCTTCCGGTAGTCAATAAACCGGTAAA
CCAGCAATAGACATAAGCGGCTATTTAACGACCCTGCCCTGAACCGACGACAAGCTGACGACCGGGTCTC
CGCAAGTGGCACTTTTCGGGGAAATGTGCGCGGAACCCCTATTTGTTTATTTTTCTAAATACATTCAAAT
ATGTATCCGCTCATGAATTAATTCTTAGAAAAACTCATCGAGCATCAAATGAAACTGCAATTTATTCATA
TCAGGATTATCAATACCATATTTTTGAAAAAGCCGTTTCTGTAATGAAGGAGAAAACTCACCGAGGCAGT
TCCATAGGATGGCAAGATCCTGGTATCGGTCTGCGATTCCGACTCGTCCAACATCAATACAACCTATTAA
TTTCCCCTCGTCAAAAATAAGGTTATCAAGTGAGAAATCACCATGAGTGACGACTGAATCCGGTGAGAAT
GGCAAAAGTTTATGCATTTCTTTCCAGACTTGTTCAACAGGCCAGCCATTACGCTCGTCATCAAAATCAC
TCGCATCAACCAAACCGTTATTCATTCGTGATTGCGCCTGAGCGAGACGAAATACGCGGTCGCTGTTAAA
AGGACAATTACAAACAGGAATCGAATGCAACCGGCGCAGGAACACTGCCAGCGCATCAACAATATTTTCA
CCTGAATCAGGATATTCTTCTAATACCTGGAATGCTGTTTTCCCGGGGATCGCAGTGGTGAGTAACCATG
CATCATCAGGAGTACGGATAAAATGCTTGATGGTCGGAAGAGGCATAAATTCCGTCAGCCAGTTTAGTCT
GACCATCTCATCTGTAACATCATTGGCAACGCTACCTTTGCCATGTTTCAGAAACAACTCTGGCGCATCG
GGCTTCCCATACAATCGATAGATTGTCGCACCTGATTGCCCGACATTATCGCGAGCCCATTTATACCCAT
ATAAATCAGCATCCATGTTGGAATTTAATCGCGGCCTAGAGCAAGACGTTTCCCGTTGAATATGGCTCAT
ACTCTTCCTTTTTCAATATTATTGAAGCATTTATCAGGGTTATTGTCTCATGAGCGGATACATATTTGAA
TGTATTTAGAAAAATAAACAAATAGGCATGCAGCGCTCTTCCGCTTCCTCGCTCACTGACTCGCTACGCT
CGGTCGTTCGACTGCGGCGAGCGGTGTCAGCTCACTCAAAAGCGGTAATACGGTTATCCACAGAATCAGG
GGATAAAGCCGGAAAGAACATGTGAGCAAAAAGCAAAGCACCGGAAGAAGCCAACGCCGCAGGCGTTTTT
CCATAGGCTCCGCCCCCCTGACGAGCATCACAAAAATCGACGCTCAAGCCAGAGGTGGCGAAACCCGACA
GGACTATAAAGATACCAGGCGTTTCCCCCTGGAAGCTCCCTCGTGCGCTCTCCTGTTCCGACCCTGCCGC
TTACCGGATACCTGTCCGCCTTTCTCCCTTCGGGAAGCGTGGCGCTTTCTCATAGCTCACGCTGTTGGTA
TCTCAGTTCGGTGTAGGTCGTTCGCTCCAAGCTGGGCTGTGTGCACGAACCCCCCGTTCAGCCCGACCGC
TGCGCCTTATCCGGTAACTATCGTCTTGAGTCCAACCCGGTAAGACACGACTTATCGCCACTGGCAGCAG
CCATTGGTAACTGATTTAGAGGACTTTGTCTTGAAGTTATGCACCTGTTAAGGCTAAACTGAAAGAACAG
ATTTTGGTGAGTGCGGTCCTCCAACCCACTTACCTTGGTTCAAAGAGTTGGTAGCTCAGCGAACCTTGAG
AAAACCACCGTTGGTAGCGGTGGTTTTTCTTTATTTATGAGATGATGAATCAATCGGTCTATCAAGTCAA
CGAACAGCTATTCCGTTACTCTAGATTTCAGTGCAATTTATCTCTTCAAATGTAGCACCTGAAGTCAGCC
CCATACGATATAAGTTGTAATTCTCATGTTAGTCATGCCCCGCGCCCACCGGAAGGAGCTGACTGGGTTG
AAGGCTCTCAAGGGCATCGGTCGAGATCCCGGTGCCTAATGAGTGAGCTAACTTACATTAATTGCGTTGC
GCTCACTGCCCGCTTTCCAGTCGGGAAACCTGTCGTGCCAGCTGCATTAATGAATCGGCCAACGCGCGGG
GAGAGGCGGTTTGCGTATTGGGCGCCAGGGTGGTTTTTCTTTTCACCAGTGAGACGGGCAACAGCTGATT
GCCCTTCACCGCCTGGCCCTGAGAGAGTTGCAGCAAGCGGTCCACGCTGGTTTGCCCCAGCAGGCGAAAA
TCCTGTTTGATGGTGGTTAACGGCGGGATATAACATGAGCTGTCTTCGGTATCGTCGTATCCCACTACCG
AGATGTCCGCACCAACGCGCAGCCCGGACTCGGTAATGGCGCGCATTGCGCCCAGCGCCATCTGATCGTT
GGCAACCAGCATCGCAGTGGGAACGATGCCCTCATTCAGCATTTGCATGGTTTGTTGAAAACCGGACATG
GCACTCCAGTCGCCTTCCCGTTCCGCTATCGGCTGAATTTGATTGCGAGTGAGATATTTATGCCAGCCAG
CCAGACGCAGACGCGCCGAGACAGAACTTAATGGGCCCGCTAACAGCGCGATTTGCTGGTGACCCAATGC
GACCAGATGCTCCACGCCCAGTCGCGTACCGTCTTCATGGGAGAAAATAATACTGTTGATGGGTGTCTGG
TCAGAGACATCAAGAAATAACGCCGGAACATTAGTGCAGGCAGCTTCCACAGCAATGGCATCCTGGTCAT
CCAGCGGATAGTTAATGATCAGCCCACTGACGCGTTGCGCGAGAAGATTGTGCACCGCCGCTTTACAGGC
TTCGACGCCGCTTCGTTCTACCATCGACACCACCACGCTGGCACCCAGTTGATCGGCGCGAGATTTAATC
GCCGCGACAATTTGCGACGGCGCGTGCAGGGCCAGACTGGAGGTGGCAACGCCAATCAGCAACGACTGTT
TGCCCGCCAGTTGTTGTGCCACGCGGTTGGGAATGTAATTCAGCTCCGCCATCGCCGCTTCCACTTTTTC
CCGCGTTTTCGCAGAAACGTGGCTGGCCTGGTTCACCACGCGGGAAACGGTCTGATAAGAGACACCGGCA
TACTCTGCGACATCGTATAACGTTACTGGTTTCACATTCACCACCCTGAATTGACTCTCTTCCGGGCGCT
ATCATGCCATACCGCGAAAGGTTTTGCGCCATTCGATGGTGTCCGGGATCTCGACGCTCTCCCTTATGCG
ACTCCTGCATTAGGAAATTAATACGACTCACTATA
Features (pLannotate 1.2.2; 16 found; start..end, strand, type, name):
     33..49      +  CDS            capTEV™ (fragment): composite tag for in vivo biotinylation, TEV protease cleavage, and 6xHis tagging
     60..77      +  CDS            thrombin site: thrombin recognition and cleavage site
     90..382     +  CDS            SUMO (fragment): cleavable ubiquitin-like protein tag; S. cerevisiae SMT3 (truncated)
    495..629     +  CDS            rnc (fragment): RNC_METCA - Protein inferred from homology: Swiss-Prot protein existence level 3. Digests double-stranded RNA. Involved in the processing of primary rRNA transcript to yield the immediate precursors to the large and small rRNAs (23S and 16S). Processes some mRNAs, and tRNAs when they are encoded in the rRNA operon. Processes pre-crRNA and tracrRNA of type II CRISPR loci if present in the organism. From Methylococcus capsulatus (strain ATCC 33009 / NCIMB 11132 / Bath).
    913..930     +  CDS            SET1 (fragment): solubility-enhancement tag derived from T7 phage gene 10B
    938..985     +  terminator     T7 terminator: transcription terminator for bacteriophage T7 RNA polymerase
   1149..1206    +  promoter       AmpR promoter (fragment): bla
   1215..2030    -  CDS            KanR: aminoglycoside phosphotransferase; aph(3')-Ia; confers resistance to kanamycin in bacteria or G418 (Geneticin®) in eukaryotes
   2031..2122    -  promoter       AmpR promoter: bla
   2138..2887    -  rep_origin     RSF ori: Plasmids containing the RSF 1030 origin of replication can be propagated in E. coli cells that contain additional plasmids with compatible origins.
   2970..3034    -  CDS            TcR (fragment): tetracycline efflux protein; tet; confers resistance to tetracycline
   3049..3070    -  protein_bind   CAP binding site: CAP binding activates transcription in the presence of cAMP. E. coli catabolite activator protein
   3083..4165    -  CDS            lacI: lac repressor; lacI; The lac repressor binds to the lac operator to inhibit transcription in E. coli. This inhibition can be relieved by adding lactose or isopropyl-β-D-thiogalactopyranoside (IPTG).
   4166..4243    -  promoter       lacI promoter: lacI
   4251..4286    -  CDS            TcR (fragment): tetracycline efflux protein; tet; confers resistance to tetracycline
   4289..4305    +  promoter       T7 promoter (fragment): promoter for bacteriophage T7 RNA polymerase
