[The description below was written by a language model from this plasmid's Addgene catalogue record and pLannotate feature annotations shown in this document.]
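Description:
pRSF-KpDcr1deltaNdeltaC is a bacterial expression plasmid built on a modified Novagen pRSFDuet-1 backbone (sumo-pRSFduet-1) that supplies an amino-terminal His6-SUMO tag removable with the SUMO protease Ulp1. It replicates from the RSF1030 origin, which is compatible with other common origins and so allows co-maintenance with additional plasmids in E. coli, and it is selected with kanamycin through an aph(3')-Ia resistance gene. A lacI gene with its own promoter is carried on the plasmid, providing the repressor needed for IPTG-inducible control in a host that supplies T7 RNA polymerase.

The insert is a truncated form of the Dicer gene DCR1 from the budding yeast Kluyveromyces polysporus (also called Vanderwaltozyma polyspora), encoding residues 107–355 and thus lacking both N- and C-terminal portions, as the name indicates. It was cloned between BamHI and XhoI, in frame behind the tag, under the T7 promoter and upstream of a T7 terminator. The feature table is consistent with this layout: a His-tag-like fragment, a thrombin site and a truncated yeast SMT3 (SUMO) sequence precede an open region in which a short stretch matches bacterial RNase III (rnc), reflecting the RNase III-type catalytic domain of Dicer. The small TcR, SET1, capTEV and extra AmpR promoter fragments are most likely incidental automated matches to backbone or tag sequence rather than functional elements.

The design suits overproduction of the Dcr1 core fragment in E. coli, affinity purification via the His6 tag, and release of the protein by Ulp1 cleavage. This fits the biochemical and mechanistic study of budding-yeast Dicers with which the plasmid is associated.
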