Addgene plasmid #32030: pRSF-KpDcr1deltaNdeltaC
Depositing lab: David Bartel. Depositing organization: Whitehead Institute for Biomedical Research. Publication: The inside-out mechanism of dicers from budding yeasts. Weinberg DE, Nakanishi K, Patel DJ, Bartel DP. Cell. 2011 Jul 22;146(2):262-76. 10.1016/j.cell.2011.06.021 PubMed 21784247.
Backbone
  Vector backbone: sumo-pRSFduet-1
  Backbone manufacturer: Novagen
  Backbone size w/o insert (bp): 4100
  Modifications to backbone: amino-terminal Ulp1-cleavable His6-SUMO
  Vector type: Bacterial Expression
Growth in bacteria
  Bacterial resistance: Kanamycin, 50 μg/mL
  Growth temperature: 37°C
  Growth strain: DH5alpha
  Copy number: Unknown
Gene/Insert
  Gene/Insert name: DCR1(107-355)
  Species: K. polysporus
  Promoter: T7
  Tag / fusion protein: His6-SUMO (N terminal on backbone)
  Cloning method: Restriction Enzyme; 5′ cloning site BamHI (unknown if destroyed); 3′ cloning site XhoI (unknown if destroyed)
  Sequencing primers: 5′ T7
Terms and licenses: Academic/Nonprofit Terms; Industry Terms: Not Available to Industry
Depositor comments: The species of DCR1 is Kluyveromyces polysporus, which is also known as Vanderwaltozyma polyspora
How to cite: pRSF-KpDcr1deltaNdeltaC was a gift from David Bartel (Addgene plasmid # 32030 ; http://n2t.net/addgene:32030 ; RRID:Addgene_32030)
