>Addgene plasmid #32030 | pRSF-KpDcr1deltaNdeltaC | addgene partial sequence | sequence record 37675 | T7-term
AGTCCATGTGCTGGCGTTCAAATTTCGCAGCAGCGGTTTCTTTACCAGACTCGAGGTTACTCTTCAATAG
AATATTTCTTCGAGTTTCCATCCTCTAAATCATAAACCGAATATTTCCTCAATAATTCATCATTTTCCAA
TACCTTCATCGCAGCTCTGTGTTCTGCTTCCCTTATACTGTTACCTTCAGCTTCGTCTAACAGAATGTCA
CCTATTTTAACTTCAACTCTGAATGGAGGCATTTCTGTAAGCTTTCTGTAATGAAGTTTATGTCCTAATT
TGTTAATTTGCAGTAATTCGGCTAATTCATTTTTAGCATTTTTATTTAATGGTTCCTTTATCACCATTTG
GCTCGATTTGGCCAATTTTTTTTCTGATAGTTCTTCTAACCATTCCTTGATATCCAAAAACTCAGTGCCA
AATCTATCAATAACCAATGCACCAATATAGGCTTCAACACAATCAGCATAACGTTTAGACATTTTATCTT
TGACCACTCTAGTAGGTGTAGCGATATTACCTTGTAATCTCTTGGTGAAGTTTAATTTTGTACTCCAATC
AAATAGATTATTATTATTTACTATTGATTCTTTCATTTGAGAAAGCATACCTTCATTTGCAGAAGGAAAT
CTGGTGTATACAATATATGAAACTAAAGCACCTAGCCAACTATCACCCAAAAATTCTAACCTTTCATTAG
ATAATTGAGTCTTTTGAGCATCATTTAGATGTGCATTCATATTTGGAAAACTTTTATGCATAAATGCTAA
ATTTTCCAAATTTTCATCATAAACCACAGGATATTTGGATCCACCAATCTGTTCTCTGTGAGCCTCAATA
ATATCG
