>Addgene plasmid #32030 | pRSF-KpDcr1deltaNdeltaC | addgene partial sequence | sequence record 38445 | T7 5'-TAATACGACTCACTATAGGG-3'
AATAATTTTGTTTAACTTTAATAAGGAGATATACCATGGGCAGCAGCCATCATCATCATCATCACAGCAG
CGGCCTGGTGCCGCGCGGCAGCCACATGGCAAGCATGTCGGACTCAGAAGTCAATCAAGAAGCTAAGCCA
GAGGTCAAGCCAGAAGTCAAGCCTGAGACTCACATCAATTTAAAGGTGTCCGATGGATCTTCAGAGATCT
TCTTCAAGATCAAAAAGACCACTCCTTTAAGAAGGCTGATGGAAGCGTTCGCTAAAAGACAGGGTAAGGA
AATGGACTCCTTAAGATTCTTGTACGACGGTATTAGAATCCAAGCTGATCAGACCCCTGAAGATTTGGAC
ATGGAGGATAACGATATTATTGAGGCTCACAGAGAACAGATTGGTGGATCCAAATATCCTGTGGTTTATG
ATGAAAATTTGGAAAATTTAGCATTTATGCATAAAAGTTTTCCAAATATGAATGCACATCTAAATGATGC
TCAAAAGACTCAATTATCTAATGAAAGGTTAGAATTTTTGGGTGATAGTTGGCTAGGTGCTTTAGTTTCA
TATATTGTATACACCAGATTTCCTTCTGCAAATGAAGGTATGCTTTCTCAAATGAAAGAATCAATAGTAA
ATAATAATAATCTATTTGATTGGAGTACAAAATTAAACTTCACCAAGAGATTACAAGGTAATATCGCTAC
ACCTACTAGAGTGGTCAAAGATAAAATGTCTAAACGTTATGCTGATTGTGTTGAAGCCTATATTGGTGCA
TTGGTTATTGATAGATTTGGCACTGAGTT
